Addgene plasmid #218252: pAAV-synmiR-7-mRuby-Pro-EGFP-4×12
Purpose: Expresses EGFP in mammalian cells regulated by a synthetic microRNA-based dosage compensation circuit
Depositing lab: Michael Elowitz. Depositing organization: California Institute of Technology.
Backbone
  Vector backbone: pAAV
  Backbone size w/o insert (bp): 3041
  Total vector size (bp): 5864
  Vector type: Mammalian Expression, AAV, Synthetic Biology
Growth in bacteria
  Bacterial resistance: Ampicillin, 100 μg/mL
  Growth temperature: 37°C
  Growth strain: NEB Stable
  Copy number: High Copy
Gene/Insert
  Gene/Insert name: synPolyA-synmiR7-mRuby-EF1a-CMVe_MeP-EGFP-MRE7_4×12
  Species: H. sapiens (human)
  Cloning method: Restriction Enzyme; 5′ cloning site MluI (not destroyed); 3′ cloning site PspOMI (not destroyed)
  Sequencing primers: 5′ pBR322ori-F; 3′ SV40pA-R
Terms and licenses: Academic/Nonprofit Terms; Industry Terms: Not Available to Industry
How to cite: pAAV-synmiR-7-mRuby-Pro-EGFP-4×12 was a gift from Michael Elowitz (Addgene plasmid # 218252 ; http://n2t.net/addgene:218252 ; RRID:Addgene_218252)
