[The description below was written by a language model from this plasmid's Addgene catalogue record and pLannotate feature annotations shown in this document.]
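Description:
pAAV-synmiR-7-mRuby-Pro-EGFP-4×12 is a 5.9 kb AAV transfer plasmid for mammalian expression, built on a pAAV backbone and carrying a synthetic microRNA-based dosage compensation circuit that regulates EGFP. It is propagated in bacteria through a high-copy ColE1/pUC-type origin with ampicillin selection (AmpR under its own promoter), and it also contains an f1 phage origin. The payload lies between AAV2 inverted terminal repeats, which allow the cassette to be packaged into recombinant AAV. The annotation detects a full ITR on one side and only short ITR fragments on the other. This is consistent with the recommended use of a recombination-deficient strain, since ITRs are prone to rearrangement.

The insert consists of two divergently oriented transcription units. On the reverse strand, an EF-1α core promoter drives mRuby3, followed by a synthetic microRNA (synmiR-7) that appears to be embedded in a miR-30a-derived scaffold, since miR-30a 3′ flanking sequence is annotated. This unit ends in a synthetic poly(A) signal. On the forward strand, a CMV enhancer fused to a fragment of the Mecp2 promoter drives EGFP, which terminates at an SV40 poly(A) signal. According to the insert name, the EGFP 3′ region carries target sites for the synthetic miRNA (MRE7, 4×12), although these sites are not individually annotated in the feature table.

Because the miRNA and its EGFP target are encoded on the same molecule, both rise together with copy number. This presumably forms an incoherent feed-forward arrangement that buffers EGFP output against variation in gene dosage, with mRuby3 reporting on delivery and miRNA-unit expression. The construct is suited to testing dosage-compensated expression by transfection or AAV delivery.
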