Features (pLannotate 1.2.2; 18 found; start..end, strand, type, name):
    775..1363    +  rep_origin     ori: high-copy-number ColE1/pMB1/pBR322/pUC origin of replication
   1436..1463    +  repeat_region  AAV2 ITR (fragment): inverted terminal repeat of adeno-associated virus serotype 2 inverted
   1492..1519    +  repeat_region  AAV2 ITR (fragment): inverted terminal repeat of adeno-associated virus serotype 2 inverted
   1569..1617    -  polyA_signal   poly(A) signal: synthetic polyadenylation signal
   1667..1793    -  ncRNA          3' miR-30a: sequence downstream of the 71-nt precursor of the human miR-30a microRNA (Zeng et al., 2002) miRNA
   1997..2707    -  CDS            mRuby3: mRuby3 is a basic (constitutively fluorescent) red fluorescent protein published in 2016, derived from Entacmaea quadricolor. It has low acid sensitivity.
   2729..2940    -  promoter       EF-1α core promoter: core promoter for human elongation factor EF-1α
   2985..3288    +  enhancer       CMV enhancer: human cytomegalovirus immediate early enhancer
   3289..3464    +  promoter       Mecp2 promoter (fragment): promoter for selective expression in neurons (Adachi et al., 2005; Gray et al., 2011)
   3532..4248    +  CDS            EGFP: EGFP is a basic (constitutively fluorescent) green fluorescent protein published in 1996, derived from Aequorea victoria. It is reported to be a rapidly-maturing weak dimer with moderate acid sensitivity.
   4404..4525    +  polyA_signal   SV40 poly(A) signal: SV40 polyadenylation signal
   4551..4691    +  repeat_region  AAV2 ITR: inverted terminal repeat of adeno-associated virus serotype 2 inverted
   4696..4747    -  misc_feature   bom (fragment): basis of mobility region from pBR322
   4766..5221    +  rep_origin     f1 ori (sequence partly withheld): f1 bacteriophage origin of replication; arrow indicates direction of (+) strand synthesis
   5222..5271    -  misc_feature   bom (fragment): basis of mobility region from pBR322
   5373..5408    -  CDS            rop (fragment): Rop protein, which maintains plasmids at low copy number; rop
   5503..5607    +  promoter       AmpR promoter: bla
   5608..604     +  CDS            AmpR (across the origin): β-lactamase; bla; confers resistance to ampicillin, carbenicillin, and related antibiotics
>Addgene plasmid #218252 | pAAV-synmiR-7-mRuby-Pro-EGFP-4×12 | addgene full sequence | sequence record 498516 | Addgene NGS Result
AGAGCAACTCGGTCGCCGCATACACTATTCTCAGAATGACTTGGTTGAGTACTCACCAGTCACAGAAAAG
CATCTTACGGATGGCATGACAGTAAGAGAATTATGCAGTGCTGCCATAACCATGAGTGATAACACTGCGG
CCAACTTACTTCTGACAACGATCGGAGGACCGAAGGAGCTAACCGCTTTTTTGCACAACATGGGGGATCA
TGTAACTCGCCTTGATCGTTGGGAACCGGAGCTGAATGAAGCCATACCAAACGACGAGCGTGACACCACG
ATGCCTGTAGCAATGGCAACAACGTTGCGCAAACTATTAACTGGCGAACTACTTACTCTAGCTTCCCGGC
AACAATTAATAGACTGGATGGAGGCGGATAAAGTTGCAGGACCACTTCTGCGCTCGGCCCTTCCGGCTGG
CTGGTTTATTGCTGATAAATCTGGAGCCGGTGAGCGTGGGTCTCGCGGTATCATTGCAGCACTGGGGCCA
GATGGTAAGCCCTCCCGTATCGTAGTTATCTACACGACGGGGAGTCAGGCAACTATGGATGAACGAAATA
GACAGATCGCTGAGATAGGTGCCTCACTGATTAAGCATTGGTAACTGTCAGACCAAGTTTACTCATATAT
ACTTTAGATTGATTTAAAACTTCATTTTTAATTTAAAAGGATCTAGGTGAAGATCCTTTTTGATAATCTC
ATGACCAAAATCCCTTAACGTGAGTTTTCGTTCCACTGAGCGTCAGACCCCGTAGAAAAGATCAAAGGAT
CTTCTTGAGATCCTTTTTTTCTGCGCGTAATCTGCTGCTTGCAAACAAAAAAACCACCGCTACCAGCGGT
GGTTTGTTTGCCGGATCAAGAGCTACCAACTCTTTTTCCGAAGGTAACTGGCTTCAGCAGAGCGCAGATA
CCAAATACTGTTCTTCTAGTGTAGCCGTAGTTAGGCCACCACTTCAAGAACTCTGTAGCACCGCCTACAT
ACCTCGCTCTGCTAATCCTGTTACCAGTGGCTGCTGCCAGTGGCGATAAGTCGTGTCTTACCGGGTTGGA
CTCAAGACGATAGTTACCGGATAAGGCGCAGCGGTCGGGCTGAACGGGGGGTTCGTGCACACAGCCCAGC
TTGGAGCGAACGACCTACACCGAACTGAGATACCTACAGCGTGAGCTATGAGAAAGCGCCACGCTTCCCG
AAGGGAGAAAGGCGGACAGGTATCCGGTAAGCGGCAGGGTCGGAACAGGAGAGCGCACGAGGGAGCTTCC
AGGGGGAAACGCCTGGTATCTTTATAGTCCTGTCGGGTTTCGCCACCTCTGACTTGAGCGTCGATTTTTG
TGATGCTCGTCAGGGGGGCGGAGCCTATGGAAAAACGCCAGCAACGCGGCCTTTTTACGGTTCCTGGCCT
TTTGCTGGCCTTTTGCTCACATGTCCTGCAGGCAGCTGCGCGCTCGCTCGCTCACTGAGGCCGCCCGGGC
GTCGGGCGACCTTTGGTCGCCCGGCCTCAGTGAGCGAGCGAGCGCGCAGAGAGGGAGTGGCCAACTCCAT
CACTAGGGGTTCCTGCGGCCGCACGCGTCACACAAAAAACCAACACACAGATCTAATGAAAATAAAGATC
TTTTATTATTTCTTCCACAAGCCTGCAGGAAAAAGAAAGAGGATGAATGGTCAGGAAAAGTGATTTAATT
TATACCATTTTAATTCAGCTTTGTAAAAATGTATCAAAGAGATAGCAAGGTATTCAGTTTTAGTAAACAA
GATAATTGCTCGAATTCTAGCCCCTTGAAGTCCGAGGCAGTAGGCATAGAAATGGTGTAATTTAGCAATA
CATCTGTGGCTTCACTATTGCTAAATTACACCATTTCTGCGCTCACTGTCAACAGCAATATACCTTCTCG
AGCCTTCTGTTGGGTTAAGAAGTCGAAGTAATCCCAGCAAGTGTTTCCAAGATGTGCAGGCAACGATTCT
GTAAAGTACTGAAGCCTCATTCAAACTTACCTGCTACTTATATAGCTCGTCCATGCCACCACCAAGGTTG
CTGTATTTGGCAACTGCCACTTCTCTTTGCACTACGTAGGTTTCATTGTCACTCTCCTCGATCCTTTCCA
GGCGGTGATCAACGGCATGGACACCGGGCATCTTGATGTTCCCGACGGTCTTTTTTGACCTGTAAGTTGT
CACGAAGTTGCAGTGCAGATGGCCACCACCATCAACTTTCAGTGCGATGTCAGTGTATCCTCTCAGACCA
CCATCTGCTGGATACATCATCTCTGTATTAGGCTCCCAACCCTTGGTCTTCTTCTGCATCACGGGACCAT
TGGAGGGAAAGTTTACCCCTCTGACCTTGACGTTGTAGACGAGCTCGCCATCCTCAAGGCTGGTGTCCTG
CGTGACGGTGACGACTCCACCATCTTCGTATCTCGTAACTCTTTCCCAAGTAAAACCCTCAGGAAAGGAC
TGTTTAAAGAAATCAGGGATGTCGGCCGGGTACTTGATAAAGGTACGGCTGCCATACATGAACGACGTGG
CAAGAATGTCAAAGGCAAATGGCAGGGGTCCTCCCTCGATGACTTTGATCCTCATGGTTTGCACTCCCTC
GTACGGTCTGCCTTCTCCTTCACCTGTGCATTTGAATTGGTGGCCGTTGACCGAACCTTCCATGACCACC
TTCATACGCATATTTTCCTTGATCAGCTCTTCGCCCTTAGACACCATGGTGGCGTCGACTCACGACACCT
GTGTTCTGGCGGCAAACCCGTTGCGAAAAAGAACGTTCACGGCGACTACTGCACTTATATACGGTTCTCC
CCCACCCTCGGGAAAAAGGCGGAGCCAGTACACGACATCACTTTCCCAGTTTACCCCGCGCCACCTTCTC
TAGGCACCGGTTCAATTGCCGACCCCTCCCCCCAACTTCTCGGGGACTGTGGGCGATGTGCGCTCTGCCC
ACTGACGGGCACCGGAGCCCTATGACTTGCATAGCTGCGTATGGCGTTACATAACTTACGGTAAATGGCC
CGCCTGGCTGACCGCCCAACGACCCCCGCCCATTGACGTCAATAATGACGTATGTTCCCATAGTAACGCC
AATAGGGACTTTCCATTGACGTCAATGGGTGGAGTATTTACGGTAAACTGCCCACTTGGCAGTACATCAA
GTGTATCATATGCCAAGTACGCCCCCTATTGACGTCAATGACGGTAAATGGCCCGCCTGGCATTATGCCC
AGTACATGACCTTATGGGACTTTCCTACTTGGCAGTACATCTACGTATTAGTCATCGCTATTACCATGAA
TTGAGGGCGTCACCGCTAAGGCTCCGCCCCAGCCTGGGCTCCACAACCAATGAAGGGTAATCTCGACAAA
GAGCAAGGGGTGGGGCGCGGGCGCGCAGGTGCAGCAGCACACAGGCTGGTCGGGAGGGCGGGGCGCGACG
TCTGCCGTGCGGGGTCCCGGCATCGGTTGCGCGCGCGCTCCCTCCTCTCGGAGAGAGGGCTGTGGTAAAA
CCCGTCCGGAAACCACTTAAGCTTCGCCACCATGGTGAGCAAGGGCGAGGAGCTGTTCACCGGGGTGGTG
CCCATCCTGGTCGAGCTGGACGGCGACGTAAACGGCCACAAGTTCAGCGTGTCCGGCGAGGGCGAGGGCG
ATGCCACCTACGGCAAGCTGACCCTGAAGTTCATCTGCACCACCGGCAAGCTGCCCGTGCCCTGGCCCAC
CCTCGTGACCACCCTGACCTACGGCGTGCAGTGCTTCAGCCGCTACCCCGACCACATGAAGCAGCACGAC
TTCTTCAAGTCCGCCATGCCCGAAGGCTACGTCCAGGAGCGCACCATCTTCTTCAAGGACGACGGCAACT
ACAAGACCCGCGCCGAGGTGAAGTTCGAGGGCGACACCCTGGTGAACCGCATCGAGCTGAAGGGCATCGA
CTTCAAGGAGGACGGCAACATCCTGGGGCACAAGCTGGAGTACAACTACAACAGCCACAACGTCTATATC
ATGGCCGACAAGCAGAAGAACGGCATCAAGGTGAACTTCAAGATCCGCCACAACATCGAGGACGGCAGCG
TGCAGCTCGCCGACCACTACCAGCAGAACACCCCCATCGGCGACGGCCCCGTGCTGCTGCCCGACAACCA
CTACCTGAGCACCCAGTCCGCCCTGAGCAAAGACCCCAACGAGAAGCGCGATCACATGGTCCTGCTGGAG
TTCGTGACCGCCGCCGGGATCACTCTCGGCATGGACGAGCTGTACAAGTAGTTCTTTGACTTTTCTAGGT
AATTTAGCAATACAACAATTCTTTTCTAGGTAATTTAGCAATAATCACTTGCTTTTCTAGGTAATTTAGC
AATACAACTGGACTTTTCTAGGTAATTTAGCAATAACTAGTGAACGGGCCCATCGATGCTAGCAACTTGT
TTATTGCAGCTTATAATGGTTACAAATAAAGCAATAGCATCACAAATTTCACAAATAAAGCATTTTTTTC
ACTGCATTCTAGTTGTGGTTTGTCCAAACTCATCAATGTATCTTATCATGTCTGCGGACCGAGCGGCCGC
AGGAACCCCTAGTGATGGAGTTGGCCACTCCCTCTCTGCGCGCTCGCTCGCTCACTGAGGCCGGGCGACC
AAAGGTCGCCCGACGCCCGGGCTTTGCCCGGGCGGCCTCAGTGAGCGAGCGAGCGCGCAGCTGCCTGCAG
GGGCGCCTGATGCGGTATTTTCTCCTTACGCATCTGTGCGGTATTTCACACCGCATA
[95 nt withheld, positions 4748-4842]
T
[46 nt withheld, positions 4844-4889]
C
[141 nt withheld, positions 4891-5031]
CCTTTGACGTTGGAGTCCACGTTCTTT
[37 nt withheld, positions 5059-5095]
ACTCTATCTCGGGCTATTCTTTTGATTTATAAGGGATTTTGCCGATTTCGGTCTATTGGTTAAAAAATGA
GCTGATTTAACAAAAATTTAACGCGAATTTTAACAAAATATTAACGTTTACAATTTTATGGTGCACTCTC
AGTACAATCTGCTCTGATGCCGCATAGTTAAGCCAGCCCCGACACCCGCCAACACCCGCTGACGCGCCCT
GACGGGCTTGTCTGCTCCCGGCATCCGCTTACAGACAAGCTGTGACCGTCTCCGGGAGCTGCATGTGTCA
GAGGTTTTCACCGTCATCACCGAAACGCGCGAGACGAAAGGGCCTCGTGATACGCCTATTTTTATAGGTT
AATGTCATGATAATAATGGTTTCTTAGACGTCAGGTGGCACTTTTCGGGGAAATGTGCGCGGAACCCCTA
TTTGTTTATTTTTCTAAATACATTCAAATATGTATCCGCTCATGAGACAATAACCCTGATAAATGCTTCA
ATAATATTGAAAAAGGAAGAGTATGAGTATTCAACATTTCCGTGTCGCCCTTATTCCCTTTTTTGCGGCA
TTTTGCCTTCCTGTTTTTGCTCACCCAGAAACGCTGGTGAAAGTAAAAGATGCTGAAGATCAGTTGGGTG
CACGAGTGGGTTACATCGAACTGGATCTCAACAGCGGTAAGATCCTTGAGAGTTTTCGCCCCGAAGAACG
TTTTCCAATGATGAGCACTTTTAAAGTTCTGCTATGTGGCGCGGTATTATCCCTTATTGACGCCGGGCA
